>Addgene plasmid #212028 | pMX-IG-ATG3 (R265A) | depositor full sequence | sequence record 413600 | pMX-IG-ATG3 (R265A) sequence 6843 bps
GGGCCGGCGCGCCGCGGCCGCTACGTAAATTCCGCCCCTCTCCCTCCCCCCCCCCTAACGTTACTGGCCG
AAGCCGCTTGGAATAAGGCCGGTGTGCGTTTGTCTATATGTTATTTTCCACCATATTGCCGTCTTTTGGC
AATGTGAGGGCCCGGAAACCTGGCCCTGTCTTCTTGACGAGCATTCCTAGGGGTCTTTCCCCTCTCGCCA
AAGGAATGCAAGGTCTGTTGAATGTCGTGAAGGAAGCAGTTCCTCTGGAAGCTTCTTGAAGACAAACAAC
GTCTGTAGCGACCCTTTGCAGGCAGCGGAACCCCCCACCTGGCGACAGGTGCCTCTGCGGCCAAAAGCCA
CGTGTATAAGATACACCTGCAAAGGCGGCACAACCCCAGTGCCACGTTGTGAGTTGGATAGTTGTGGAAA
GAGTCAAATGGCTCTCCTCAAGCGTATTCAACAAGGGGCTGAAGGATGCCCAGAAGGTACCCCATTGTAT
GGGATCTGATCTGGGGCCTCGGTGCACATGCTTTACATGTGTTTAGTCGAGGTTAAAAAACGTCTAGGCC
CCCCGAACCACGGGGACGTGGTTTTCCTTTGAAAAACACGATGATAAGCTTGCCACAACCATGGTGAGCA
AGGGCGAGGAGCTGTTCACCGGGGTGGTGCCCATCCTGGTCGAGCTGGACGGCGACGTAAACGGCCACAA
GTTCAGCGTGTCCGGCGAGGGCGAGGGCGATGCCACCTACGGCAAGCTGACCCTGAAGTTCATCTGCACC
ACCGGCAAGCTGCCCGTGCCCTGGCCCACCCTCGTGACCACCTTCGGCTACGGCCTGCAGTGCTTCGCCC
GCTACCCCGACCACATGAAGCAGCACGACTTCTTCAAGTCCGCCATGCCCGAAGGCTACGTCCAGGAGCG
CACCATCTTCTTCAAGGACGACGGCAACTACAAGACCCGCGCCGAGGTGAAGTTCGAGGGCGACACCCTG
GTGAACCGCATCGAGCTGAAGGGCATCGACTTCAAGGAGGACGGCAACATCCTGGGGCACAAGCTGGAGT
ACAACTACAACAGCCACAACGTCTATATCATGGCCGACAAGCAGAAGAACGGCATCAAGGTGAACTTCAA
GATCCGCCACAACATCGAGGACGGCAGCGTGCAGCTCGCCGACCACTACCAGCAGAACACCCCCATCGGC
GACGGCCCCGTGCTGCTGCCCGACAACCACTACCTGAGCTACCAGTCCGCCCTGAGCAAAGACCCCAACG
AGAAGCGCGATCACATGGTCCTGCTGGAGTTCGTGACCGCCGCCGGGATCACTCTCGGCATGGACGAGCT
GTACAAGAGCGGCCCAGCCACAGTGGTCGACGATAAAATAAAAGATTTTATTTAGTCTCCAGAAAAAGGG
GGGAATGAAAGACCCCACCTGTAGGTTTGGCAAGCTAGCTTAAGTAACGCCATTTTGGAAGGCATGGAAA
AATACATAACTGAGAATAGAGAAGTTCAGATCAAGGTCAGGAACAGATGGAACAGCTGAATATGGGCCAA
ACAGGATATCTGTGGTAAGCAGTTCCTGCCCCGGCTCAGGGCCAAGAACAGATGGAACAGCTGAATATGG
GCCAAACAGGATATCTGTGGTAAGCAGTTCCTGCCCCGGCTCAGGGCCAAGAACAGATGGTCCCCAGATG
CGGTCCAGCCCTCAGCAGTTTCTAGAGAACCATCAGATGTTTCCAGGGTGCCCCAAGGACCTGAAATGAC
CCTGTGCCTTATTTGAACTAACCAATCAGTTCGCTTCTCGCTTCTGTTCGCGCGCTTCTGCTCCCCGAGC
TCAATAAAAGAGCCCACAACCCCTCACTCGGGGCGCCAGTCCTCCGATTGACTGAGTCGCCCGGGTACCC
GTGTATCCAATAAACCCTCTTGCAGTTGCATCCGACTTGTGGTCTCGCTGTTCCTTGGGAGGGTCTCCTC
TGAGTGATTGACTACCCGTCAGCGGGGGTCTTTCATTCTGCATTAATGAATCGGCCAACGCGCGGGGAGA
GGCGGTTTGCGTATTGGGCGCTCTTCCGCTTCCTCGCTCACTGACTCGCTGCGCTCGGTCGTTCGGCTGC
GGCGAGCGGTATCAGCTCACTCAAAGGCGGTAATACGGTTATCCACAGAATCAGGGGATAACGCAGGAAA
GAACATGTGAGCAAAAGGCCAGCAAAAGGCCAGGAACCGTAAAAAGGCCGCGTTGCTGGCGTTTTTCCAT
AGGCTCCGCCCCCCTGACGAGCATCACAAAAATCGACGCTCAAGTCAGAGGTGGCGAAACCCGACAGGAC
TATAAAGATACCAGGCGTTTCCCCCTGGAAGCTCCCTCGTGCGCTCTCCTGTTCCGACCCTGCCGCTTAC
CGGATACCTGTCCGCCTTTCTCCCTTCGGGAAGCGTGGCGCTTTCTCATAGCTCACGCTGTAGGTATCTC
AGTTCGGTGTAGGTCGTTCGCTCCAAGCTGGGCTGTGTGCACGAACCCCCCGTTCAGCCCGACCGCTGCG
CCTTATCCGGTAACTATCGTCTTGAGTCCAACCCGGTAAGACACGACTTATCGCCACTGGCAGCAGCCAC
TGGTAACAGGATTAGCAGAGCGAGGTATGTAGGCGGTGCTACAGAGTTCTTGAAGTGGTGGCCTAACTAC
GGCTACACTAGAAGGACAGTATTTGGTATCTGCGCTCTGCTGAAGCCAGTTACCTTCGGAAAAAGAGTTG
GTAGCTCTTGATCCGGCAAACAAACCACCGCTGGTAGCGGTGGTTTTTTTGTTTGCAAGCAGCAGATTAC
GCGCAGAAAAAAAGGATCTCAAGAAGATCCTTTGATCTTTTCTACGGGGTCTGACGCTCAGTGGAACGAA
AACTCACGTTAAGGGATTTTGGTCATGAGATTATCAAAAAGGATCTTCACCTAGATCCTTTTGCGGCCGG
CCGCAAATCAATCTAAAGTATATATGAGTAAACTTGGTCTGACAGTTACCAATGCTTAATCAGTGAGGCA
CCTATCTCAGCGATCTGTCTATTTCGTTCATCCATAGTTGCCTGACTCCCCGTCGTGTAGATAACTACGA
TACGGGAGGGCTTACCATCTGGCCCCAGTGCTGCAATGATACCGCGAGACCCACGCTCACCGGCTCCAGA
TTTATCAGCAATAAACCAGCCAGCCGGAAGGGCCGAGCGCAGAAGTGGTCCTGCAACTTTATCCGCCTCC
ATCCAGTCTATTAATTGTTGCCGGGAAGCTAGAGTAAGTAGTTCGCCAGTTAATAGTTTGCGCAACGTTG
TTGCCATTGCTACAGGCATCGTGGTGTCACGCTCGTCGTTTGGTATGGCTTCATTCAGCTCCGGTTCCCA
ACGATCAAGGCGAGTTACATGATCCCCCATGTTGTGCAAAAAAGCGGTTAGCTCCTTCGGTCCTCCGATC
GTTGTCAGAAGTAAGTTGGCCGCAGTGTTATCACTCATGGTTATGGCAGCACTGCATAATTCTCTTACTG
TCATGCCATCCGTAAGATGCTTTTCTGTGACTGGTGAGTACTCAACCAAGTCATTCTGAGAATAGTGTAT
GCGGCGACCGAGTTGCTCTTGCCCGGCGTCAACACGGGATAATACCGCGCCACATAGCAGAACTTTAAAA
GTGCTCATCATTGGAAAACGTTCTTCGGGGCGAAAACTCTCAAGGATCTTACCGCTGTTGAGATCCAGTT
CGATGTAACCCACTCGTGCACCCAACTGATCTTCAGCATCTTTTACTTTCACCAGCGTTTCTGGGTGAGC
AAAAACAGGAAGGCAAAATGCCGCAAAAAAGGGAATAAGGGCGACACGGAAATGTTGAATACTCATACTC
TTCCTTTTTCAATATTATTGAAGCATTTATCAGGGTTATTGTCTCATGAGCGGATACATATTTGAATGTA
TTTAGAAAAATAAACAAATAGGGGTTCCGCGCACATTTCCTGCATAATGAAAGACCCCACCTGTAGGTTT
GGCAAGCTAGCTTAAGTAACGCCATTTTGCAAGGCATGGAAAAATACATAACTGAGAATAGAAAAGTTCA
GATCAAGGTCAGGAACAGATGGAACAGCTGAATATGGGCCAAAGCGGATATCTGTGGTAAGCAGTTCCTG
CCCCGGCTCAGGGCCAAGAACAGATGGAACAGCTGAATATGGGCCAAACAGGATATCTGTGGTAAGCAGT
TCCTGCCCCGGCTCAGGGCCAAGAACAGATGGTCCCCAGATGCGGTCCAGCCCTCAGCAGTTTCTAGAGA
ACCATCAGATGTTTCCAGGGTGCCCCAAGGACCTGAAATGACCCTGTGCCTTATTTGAACTAACCAATCA
GTTCGCTTCTCGCTTCTGTTCGCGCGCTTCTGCTCCCCGAGCTCAATAAAAGAGCCCACAACCCCTCACT
CGGGGCGCCAGTCCTCCGATTGACTGAGTCGCCCGGGTACCCGTGTATCCAATAAACCCTCTTGCAGTTG
CATCCGACTTGTGGTCTCGCTGTTCCTTGGGAGGGTCTCCTCTGAGTGATTGACTACCCGTCAGCGGGGG
TCTTTCATTTGGGGGCTCGTCCGGGATCGGGAGACCCCTGCCCAGGGACCACCGACCCACCACCGGGAGG
TAAGCTGGCCAGCAACTTATCTGTGTCTGTCCGATTGTCTAGTGTCTATGACTGATTTTATGCGCCTGCG
TCGGTACTAGTTAGCTAACTAGCTCTGTATCTGGCGGACCCGTGGTGGAACTGACGAGTTCGGAACACCC
GGCCGCAACCCTGGGAGACGTCCCAGGGATCTCGGGGGCCGTTTTTGTGGCCCGACCTGAGTCCAAAAAT
CCCGATCGTTTTGGACTCTTTGGTGCACCCCCCTTAGAGGAGGGATATGTGGTTCTGGTAGGAGACGAGA
ACCTAAAACAGTTCCCGCCTCCGTCTGAATTTTTGCTTTCGGTTTGGGACCGAAGCCGCGCCGCGCGTCT
TGTCTGCTGCAGCATCGTTCTGTGTTGTCTCTGTCTGACTGTGTTTCTGTATTTGTCTGAAAATATGGGC
CCGGGCCAGACTGTTACCACTCCCTTAAGTTTGACCTTAGGTCACTGGAAAGATGTCGAGCGGATCGCTC
ACAACCAGTCGGTAGATGTCAAGAAGAGACGTTGGGTTACCTTCTGCTCTGCAGAATGGCCAACCTTTAA
CGTCGGATGGCCGCGAGACGGCACCTTTAACCGAGACCTCATCACCCAGGTTAAGATCAAGGTCTTTTCA
CCTGGCCCGCATGGACACCCAGACCAGGTCCCCTACATCGTGACCTGGGAAGCCTTGGCTTTTGACCCCC
CTCCCTGGGTCAAGCCCTTTGTACACCCTAAGCCTCCGCCTCCTCTTCCTCCATCCGCCCCGTCTCTCCC
CCTTGAACCTCCTCGTTCGACCCCGCCTCGATCCTCCCTTTATCCAGCCCTCACTCCTTCTCTAGGCGCC
CCCATATGGCCATATGAGATCTTATATGGGGCACCCCCGCCCCTTGTAAACTTCCCTGACCCTGACATGA
CAAGAGTTACTAACAGCCCCTCTCTCCAAGCTCACTTACAGGCTCTCTACTTAGTCCAGCACGAAGTCTG
GAGACCTCTGGCGGCAGCCTACCAAGAACAACTGGACCGACCGGTGGTACCTCACCCTTACCGAGTCGGC
GACACAGTGTGGGTCCGCCGACACCAGACTAAGAACCTAGAACCTCGCTGGAAAGGACCTTACACAGTCC
TGCTGACCACCCCCACCGCCCTCAAAGTAGACGGCATCGCAGCTTGGATACACGCCGCCCACGTGAAGGC
TGCCGACCCCGGGGGTGGACCATCCTCTAGACTGCCGGATCTAGCTAGTTAATTAAGGATCCCAGTGTGG
TGGTACGGAATTCATGCAGAATGTGATTAATACTGTGAAGGGAAAGGCACTGGAAGTGGCTGAGTACCTG
ACCCCGGTCCTCAAGGAATCAAAGTTTAAGGAAACAGGTGTAATTACCCCAGAAGAGTTTGTGGCAGCTG
GAGATCACCTAGTCCACCACTGTCCAACATGGCAATGGGCTACAGGGGAAGAATTGAAAGTGAAGGCATA
CCTACCAACAGGCAAACAATTTTTGGTAACCAAAAATGTGCCGTGCTATAAGCGGTGCAAACAGATGGAA
TATTCAGATGAATTGGAAGCTATCATTGAAGAAGATGATGGTGATGGCGGATGGGTAGATACATATCACA
ACACAGGTATTACAGGAATAACGGAAGCCGTTAAAGAGATCACACTGGAAAATAAGGACAATATAAGGCT
TCAAGATTGCTCAGCACTATGTGAAGAGGAAGAAGATGAAGATGAAGGAGAAGCTGCAGATATGGAAGAA
TATGAAGAGAGTGGATTGTTGGAAACAGATGAGGCTACCCTAGATACAAGGAAAATAGTAGAAGCTTGTA
AAGCCAAAACTGATGCTGGCGGTGAAGATGCTATTTTGCAAACCAGAACTTATGACCTTTACATCACTTA
TGATAAATATTACCAGACTCCACGATTATGGTTGTTTGGCTATGATGAGCAACGGCAGCCTTTAACAGTT
GAGCACATGTATGAAGACATCAGTCAGGATCATGTGAAGAAAACAGTGACCATTGAAAATCACCCTCATC
TGCCACCACCTCCCATGTGTTCAGTTCACCCATGCGCCCATGCTGAGGTGATGAAGAAAATCATTGAGAC
TGTTGCAGAAGGAGGGGGAGAACTTGGAGTTCATATGTATCTTCTTATTTTCTTGAAATTTGTACAAGCT
GTCATTCCAACAATAGAATATGACTACACAAGACACTTCACAATGTAACTCGA
Features (pLannotate 1.2.2; 13 found; start..end, strand, type, name):
     35..607     +  misc_feature   IRES: internal ribosome entry site (IRES) of the encephalomyocarditis virus (EMCV)
    621..1337    +  CDS            EYFP: EYFP is a basic (constitutively fluorescent) green/yellow fluorescent protein published in 1996, derived from Aequorea victoria. It is reported to be a very rapidly-maturing weak dimer with high acid sensitivity.
   1404..1525    +  LTR            3' LTR (ΔU3) (fragment): self-inactivating 3' long terminal repeat (LTR) from Moloney murine leukemia virus
   1526..1995    +  LTR            LTR: long terminal repeat from Moloney murine leukemia virus
   1998..2051    -  CDS            lacI (fragment): lac repressor; lacI; The lac repressor binds to the lac operator to inhibit transcription in E. coli. This inhibition can be relieved by adding lactose or isopropyl-β-D-thiogalactopyranoside (IPTG).
   2234..2822    -  rep_origin     ori: high-copy-number ColE1/pMB1/pBR322/pUC origin of replication
   2986..3846    -  CDS            AmpR: β-lactamase; bla; confers resistance to ampicillin, carbenicillin, and related antibiotics
   3847..3951    -  promoter       AmpR promoter: bla
   3966..4559    +  LTR            LTR: long terminal repeat from Moloney murine leukemia virus
   4622..4979    +  misc_feature   MMLV Ψ: packaging signal of Moloney murine leukemia virus (MMLV)
   5044..5460    +  CDS            gag (truncated): truncated Moloney murine leukemia virus (MMLV) gag gene lacking the start codon
   5470..5844    +  misc_feature   pol region: Moloney murine leukemia virus (MMLV) pol region containing the splice acceptor site
   5894..6835    +  CDS            ATG3: ATG3_HUMAN - Also known as APG3, APG3L. Experimental evidence at protein level: Swiss-Prot protein existence level 1. E2 conjugating enzyme required for the cytoplasm to vacuole transport (Cvt), autophagy, and mitochondrial homeostasis. Responsible for the E2-like covalent binding of phosphatidylethanolamine to the C- terminal Gly of ATG8-like proteins (GABARAP, GABARAPL1, GABARAPL2 or MAP1LC3A). The ATG12-ATG5 conjugate plays a role of an E3 and promotes the transfer of ATG8-like proteins from ATG3 to phosphatidylethanolamine (PE). This step is required for the membrane association of ATG8-li
