>Addgene plasmid #212028 | pMX-IG-ATG3 (R265A) | addgene full sequence | sequence record 422900 | Addgene NGS Result
CAGTTCCTGCCCCGGCTCAGGGCCAAGAACAGATGGAACAGCTGAATATGGGCCAAACAGGATATCTGTG
GTAAGCAGTTCCTGCCCCGGCTCAGGGCCAAGAACAGATGGTCCCCAGATGCGGTCCAGCCCTCAGCAGT
TTCTAGAGAACCATCAGATGTTTCCAGGGTGCCCCAAGGACCTGAAATGACCCTGTGCCTTATTTGAACT
AACCAATCAGTTCGCTTCTCGCTTCTGTTCGCGCGCTTCTGCTCCCCGAGCTCAATAAAAGAGCCCACAA
CCCCTCACTCGGCGCGCCAGTCCTCCGATTGACTGAGTCGCCCGGGTACCCGTGTATCCAATAAACCCTC
TTGCAGTTGCATCCGACTTGTGGTCTCGCTGTTCCTTGGGAGGGTCTCCTCTGAGTGATTGACTACCCGT
CAGCGGGGGTCTTTCACATGCAGCATGTATCAAAATTAATTTGGTTTTTTTTCTTAAGTATTTACATTAA
ATGGCCATAGTTGCATTAATGAATCGGCCAACGCGCGGGGAGAGGCGGTTTGCGTATTGGGCGCTCTTCC
GCTTCCTCGCTCACTGACTCGCTGCGCTCGGTCGTTCGGCTGCGGCGAGCGGTATCAGCTCACTCAAAGG
CGGTAATACGGTTATCCACAGAATCAGGGGATAACGCAGGAAAGAACATGTGAGCAAAAGGCCAGCAAAA
GGCCAGGAACCGTAAAAAGGCCGCGTTGCTGGCGTTTTTCCATAGGCTCCGCCCCCCTGACGAGCATCAC
AAAAATCGACGCTCAAGTCAGAGGTGGCGAAACCCGACAGGACTATAAAGATACCAGGCGTTTCCCCCTG
GAAGCTCCCTCGTGCGCTCTCCTGTTCCGACCCTGCCGCTTACCGGATACCTGTCCGCCTTTCTCCCTTC
GGGAAGCGTGGCGCTTTCTCATAGCTCACGCTGTAGGTATCTCAGTTCGGTGTAGGTCGTTCGCTCCAAG
CTGGGCTGTGTGCACGAACCCCCCGTTCAGCCCGACCGCTGCGCCTTATCCGGTAACTATCGTCTTGAGT
CCAACCCGGTAAGACACGACTTATCGCCACTGGCAGCAGCCACTGGTAACAGGATTAGCAGAGCGAGGTA
TGTAGGCGGTGCTACAGAGTTCTTGAAGTGGTGGCCTAACTACGGCTACACTAGAAGAACAGTATTTGGT
ATCTGCGCTCTGCTGAAGCCAGTTACCTTCGGAAAAAGAGTTGGTAGCTCTTGATCCGGCAAACAAACCA
CCGCTGGTAGCGGTGGTTTTTTTGTTTGCAAGCAGCAGATTACGCGCAGAAAAAAAGGATCTCAAGAAGA
TCCTTTGATCTTTTCTACGGGGTCTGACGCTCAGTGGAACGAAAACTCACGTTAAGGGATTTTGGTCATG
AGATTATCAAAAAGGATCTTCACCTAGATCCTTTTGCGGCCGGCCGCAAATCAATCTAAAGTATATATGA
GTAAACTTGGTCTGACAGTTACCAATGCTTAATCAGTGAGGCACCTATCTCAGCGATCTGTCTATTTCGT
TCATCCATAGTTGCCTGACTCCCCGTCGTGTAGATAACTACGATACGGGAGGGCTTACCATCTGGCCCCA
GTGCTGCAATGATACCGCGAGACCCACGCTCACCGGCTCCAGATTTATCAGCAATAAACCAGCCAGCCGG
AAGGGCCGAGCGCAGAAGTGGTCCTGCAACTTTATCCGCCTCCATCCAGTCTATTAATTGTTGCCGGGAA
GCTAGAGTAAGTAGTTCGCCAGTTAATAGTTTGCGCAACGTTGTTGCCATTGCTACAGGCATCGTGGTGT
CACGCTCGTCGTTTGGTATGGCTTCATTCAGCTCCGGTTCCCAACGATCAAGGCGAGTTACATGATCCCC
CATGTTGTGCAAAAAAGCGGTTAGCTCCTTCGGTCCTCCGATCGTTGTCAGAAGTAAGTTGGCCGCAGTG
TTATCACTCATGGTTATGGCAGCACTGCATAATTCTCTTACTGTCATGCCATCCGTAAGATGCTTTTCTG
TGACTGGTGAGTACTCAACCAAGTCATTCTGAGAATAGTGTATGCGGCGACCGAGTTGCTCTTGCCCGGC
GTCAATACGGGATAATACCGCGCCACATAGCAGAACTTTAAAAGTGCTCATCATTGGAAAACGTTCTTCG
GGGCGAAAACTCTCAAGGATCTTACCGCTGTTGAGATCCAGTTCGATGTAACCCACTCGTGCACCCAACT
GATCTTCAGCATCTTTTACTTTCACCAGCGTTTCTGGGTGAGCAAAAACAGGAAGGCAAAATGCCGCAAA
AAAGGGAATAAGGGCGACACGGAAATGTTGAATACTCATACTCTTCCTTTTTCAATATTATTGAAGCATT
TATCAGGGTTATTGTCTCATGAGCGGATACATATTTGAATGTATTTAGAAAAATAAACAAATAGGGGTTC
CGCGCACATTTCCCCGAAAAGTGCCACCTGCATAATGAAAGACCCCACCTGTAGGTTTGGCAAGCTAGCT
TAAGTAACGCCATTTTGCAAGGCATGGAAAAATACATAACTGAGAATAGAAAAGTTCAGATCAAGGTCAG
GAACAGATGGAACAGCTGAATATGGGCCAAACAGGATATCTGTGGTAAG
Features (pLannotate 1.2.2; 5 found; start..end, strand, type, name):
    502..554     -  CDS            lacI (fragment): lac repressor; lacI; The lac repressor binds to the lac operator to inhibit transcription in E. coli. This inhibition can be relieved by adding lactose or isopropyl-β-D-thiogalactopyranoside (IPTG).
    737..1325    -  rep_origin     ori: high-copy-number ColE1/pMB1/pBR322/pUC origin of replication
   1489..2349    -  CDS            AmpR: β-lactamase; bla; confers resistance to ampicillin, carbenicillin, and related antibiotics
   2350..2454    -  promoter       AmpR promoter: bla
   2484..436     +  LTR            LTR (across the origin): long terminal repeat from Moloney murine leukemia virus
