>Addgene plasmid #212028 | pMX-IG-ATG3 (R265A) | addgene full sequence | sequence record 445195 | Addgene NGS Result
GGTCATGAGATTATCAAAAAGGATCTTCACCTAGATCCTTTTGCGGCCGGCCGCAAATCAATCTAAAGTA
TATATGAGTAAACTTGGTCTGACAGTTACCAATGCTTAATCAGTGAGGCACCTATCTCAGCGATCTGTCT
ATTTCGTTCATCCATAGTTGCCTGACTCCCCGTCGTGTAGATAACTACGATACGGGAGGGCTTACCATCT
GGCCCCAGTGCTGCAATGATACCGCGAGACCCACGCTCACCGGCTCCAGATTTATCAGCAATAAACCAGC
CAGCCGGAAGGGCCGAGCGCAGAAGTGGTCCTGCAACTTTATCCGCCTCCATCCAGTCTATTAATTGTTG
CCGGGAAGCTAGAGTAAGTAGTTCGCCAGTTAATAGTTTGCGCAACGTTGTTGCCATTGCTACAGGCATC
GTGGTGTCACGCTCGTCGTTTGGTATGGCTTCATTCAGCTCCGGTTCCCAACGATCAAGGCGAGTTACAT
GATCCCCCATGTTGTGCAAAAAAGCGGTTAGCTCCTTCGGTCCTCCGATCGTTGTCAGAAGTAAGTTGGC
CGCAGTGTTATCACTCATGGTTATGGCAGCACTGCATAATTCTCTTACTGTCATGCCATCCGTAAGATGC
TTTTCTGTGACTGGTGAGTACTCAACCAAGTCATTCTGAGAATAGTGTATGCGGCGACCGAGTTGCTCTT
GCCCGGCGTCAATACGGGATAATACCGCGCCACATAGCAGAACTTTAAAAGTGCTCATCATTGGAAAACG
TTCTTCGGGGCGAAAACTCTCAAGGATCTTACCGCTGTTGAGATCCAGTTCGATGTAACCCACTCGTGCA
CCCAACTGATCTTCAGCATCTTTTACTTTCACCAGCGTTTCTGGGTGAGCAAAAACAGGAAGGCAAAATG
CCGCAAAAAAGGGAATAAGGGCGACACGGAAATGTTGAATACTCATACTCTTCCTTTTTCAATATTATTG
AAGCATTTATCAGGGTTATTGTCTCATGAGCGGATACATATTTGAATGTATTTAGAAAAATAAACAAATA
GGGGTTCCGCGCACATTTCCCCGAAAAGTGCCACCTGCATAATGAAAGACCCCACCTGTAGGTTTGGCAA
GCTAGCTTAAGTAACGCCATTTTGCAAGGCATGGAAAAATACATAACTGAGAATAGAAAAGTTCAGATCA
AGGTCAGGAACAGATGGAACAGCTGAATATGGGCCAAACAGGATATCTGTGGTAAGCAGTTCCTGCCCCG
GCTCAGGGCCAAGAACAGATGGTCCCCAGATGCGGTCCAGCCCTCAGCAGTTTCTAGAGAACCATCAGAT
GTTTCCAGGGTGCCCCAAGGACCTGAAATGACCCTGTGCCTTATTTGAACTAACCAATCAGTTCGCTTCT
CGCTTCTGTTCGCGCGCTTCTGCTCCCCGAGCTCAATAAAAGAGCCCACAACCCCTCACTCGGGGCGCCA
GTCCTCCGATTGACTGAGTCGCCCGGGTACCCGTGTATCCAATAAACCCTCTTGCAGTTGCATCCGACTT
GTGGTCTCGCTGTTCCTTGGGAGGGTCTCCTCTGAGTGATTGACTACCCGTCAGCGGGGGTCTTTCACAT
GCAGCATGTATCAAAATTAATTTGGTTTTTTTTCTTAAGTATTTACATTAAATGGCCATAGTTGCATTAA
TGAATCGGCCAACGCGCGGGGAGAGGCGGTTTGCGTATTGGGCGCTCTTCCGCTTCCTCGCTCACTGACT
CGCTGCGCTCGGTCGTTCGGCTGCGGCGAGCGGTATCAGCTCACTCAAAGGCGGTAATACGGTTATCCAC
AGAATCAGGGGATAACGCAGGAAAGAACATGTGAGCAAAAGGCCAGCAAAAGGCCAGGAACCGTAAAAAG
GCCGCGTTGCTGGCGTTTTTCCATAGGCTCCGCCCCCCTGACGAGCATCACAAAAATCGACGCTCAAGTC
AGAGGTGGCGAAACCCGACAGGACTATAAAGATACCAGGCGTTTCCCCCTGGAAGCTCCCTCGTGCGCTC
TCCTGTTCCGACCCTGCCGCTTACCGGATACCTGTCCGCCTTTCTCCCTTCGGGAAGCGTGGCGCTTTCT
CATAGCTCACGCTGTAGGTATCTCAGTTCGGTGTAGGTCGTTCGCTCCAAGCTGGGCTGTGTGCACGAAC
CCCCCGTTCAGCCCGACCGCTGCGCCTTATCCGGTAACTATCGTCTTGAGTCCAACCCGGTAAGACACGA
CTTATCGCCACTGGCAGCAGCCACTGGTAACAGGATTAGCAGAGCGAGGTATGTAGGCGGTGCTACAGAG
TTCTTGAAGTGGTGGCCTAACTACGGCTACACTAGAAGAACAGTATTTGGTATCTGCGCTCTGCTGAAGC
CAGTTACCTTCGGAAAAAGAGTTGGTAGCTCTTGATCCGGCAAACAAACCACCGCTGGTAGCGGTGGTTT
TTTTGTTTGCAAGCAGCAGATTACGCGCAGAAAAAAAGGATCTCAAGAAGATCCTTTGATCTTTTCTACG
GGGTCTGACGCTCAGTGGAACGAAAACTCACGTTAAGGGATTTT
Features (pLannotate 1.2.2; 5 found; start..end, strand, type, name):
     96..956     -  CDS            AmpR: β-lactamase; bla; confers resistance to ampicillin, carbenicillin, and related antibiotics
    957..1061    -  promoter       AmpR promoter: bla
   1092..1607    +  LTR            3' LTR: 3' long terminal repeat from murine embryonic stem cell virus
   1673..1725    -  CDS            lacI (fragment): lac repressor; lacI; The lac repressor binds to the lac operator to inhibit transcription in E. coli. This inhibition can be relieved by adding lactose or isopropyl-β-D-thiogalactopyranoside (IPTG).
   1908..2496    -  rep_origin     ori: high-copy-number ColE1/pMB1/pBR322/pUC origin of replication
