[The description below was written by a language model from this plasmid's Addgene catalogue record and pLannotate feature annotations shown in this document.]
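Description:
pMX-IG-ATG3 (R265A) is a retroviral mammalian expression plasmid built on the pMX-IG backbone and carrying human ATG3 with an arginine-to-alanine substitution at residue 265. According to the catalogue entry, the protein is expressed without any epitope or fluorescent tag. In bacteria the plasmid is maintained through a high-copy ColE1/pUC-type origin and selected with ampicillin via a β-lactamase gene driven by its own bla promoter.

The two available sequence records are only about 2.6 kb each and appear to cover little more than the bacterial backbone. Each shows the origin, AmpR with its promoter, a short lacI remnant and a single retroviral long terminal repeat, annotated as Moloney murine leukemia virus in one record and as a murine embryonic stem cell virus 3' LTR in the other. Neither table annotates the ATG3 coding sequence, a packaging signal, a second LTR, or any reporter cassette, so the insert and the R265A mutation cannot be confirmed from these features. These short records may reflect LTR-to-LTR recombination or an incomplete assembly rather than the full plasmid. The promoter driving ATG3 is not stated. In vectors of this class, expression normally comes from the 5' LTR after the packaged genome integrates into target cells. The "IG" in the backbone name conventionally denotes an IRES-GFP marker, but this is not documented here.

ATG3 is the E2-like enzyme that conjugates LC3/ATG8 family proteins to lipid during autophagy. The associated work concerns delivery of LC3 to the phagophore by WIPI2, ATG16L1 and ATG3, so this construct plausibly serves for stable transduction of cells to test the functional effect of the point mutant.
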