Addgene plasmid #212028: pMX-IG-ATG3 (R265A)
Purpose: Expresses untagged ATG3 (R265A) in mammalian cells
Depositing lab: Michael Lazarou. Depositing organization: Walter and Eliza Hall Institute of Medical Research. Publication: Three-step docking by WIPI2, ATG16L1, and ATG3 delivers LC3 to the phagophore. Rao S, Skulsuppaisarn M, Strong LM, Ren X, Lazarou M, Hurley JH, Hummer G. Sci Adv. 2024 Feb 9;10(6):eadj8027. doi: 10.1126/sciadv.adj8027. Epub 2024 Feb 7. PubMed 38324698.
Backbone
  Vector backbone: pMX-IG
  Vector type: Mammalian Expression, Retroviral
Growth in bacteria
  Bacterial resistance: Ampicillin, 100 μg/mL
  Growth temperature: 37°C
  Growth strain: NEB Stable
  Copy number: High Copy
Gene/Insert
  Gene/Insert name: ATG3
  Species: H. sapiens (human)
  Entrez Gene: ATG3 (a.k.a. APG3, APG3-LIKE, APG3L, PC3-96, hApg3)
Terms and licenses: Academic/Nonprofit Terms; Industry Terms: Not Available to Industry
How to cite: pMX-IG-ATG3 (R265A) was a gift from Michael Lazarou (Addgene plasmid # 212028)
